Addgene plasmid #42144: pNH001
Depositing lab: Colin Dolphin. Depositing organization: King's College London. Publication: A simplified counter-selection recombineering protocol for creating fluorescent protein reporter constructs directly from C. elegans fosmid genomic clones. Hirani N, Westenberg M, Gami MS, Davis P, Hope IA, Dolphin CT. BMC Biotechnol. 2013 Jan 3;13(1):1. 10.1186/1472-6750-13-1 PubMed 23281894.
Backbone
  Vector backbone: pGOv5
  Backbone manufacturer: GeneOracle
  Backbone size w/o insert (bp): 2131
  Total vector size (bp): 2389
  Vector type: Worm Expression
Growth in bacteria
  Bacterial resistance: Ampicillin, 100 μg/mL
  Growth temperature: 37°C
  Growth strain: DH5alpha
  Copy number: High Copy
Gene/Insert
  Gene/Insert name: TAP-tag
  Species: C. elegans (nematode), Synthetic
  Insert size (bp): 259
  Tag / fusion protein: TAP-tag (C terminal on backbone)
Resource information
  A portion of this plasmid was derived from a plasmid made by: Synthetic sequence from GeneOracle.
Terms and licenses: Academic/Nonprofit Terms; Industry Terms: Not Available to Industry
How to cite: pNH001 was a gift from Colin Dolphin (Addgene plasmid # 42144 ; http://n2t.net/addgene:42144 ; RRID:Addgene_42144)
