[The description below was written by a language model from this plasmid's Addgene catalogue record and pLannotate feature annotations shown in this document.]
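Description:
pNH001 is a small (about 2.4 kb), high-copy E. coli plasmid built on the commercial pGOv5 gene-synthesis backbone. It carries a synthetic TAP-tag (tandem affinity purification tag) cassette of roughly 260 bp, with species listed as C. elegans and synthetic. It is propagated through a ColE1/pUC-type origin of replication and selected with ampicillin via the β-lactamase gene and its native bla promoter. The annotated feature table otherwise shows only backbone remnants: a short f1 origin fragment, a lac promoter with its CAP binding site, and a fragment of lacI. None of these has an evident role in the payload.

The TAP-tag insert itself is not picked up by the automated annotation, although there is unannotated sequence between the f1 fragment and the lac promoter, and at the start of the record. The record does not state the tag's component modules or exact position. No worm promoter, 3' UTR or other eukaryotic regulatory element is annotated. So although the plasmid is catalogued as a worm expression vector, it appears to be a source of tag sequence rather than a stand-alone expression construct.

This fits the associated publication, which describes a simplified counter-selection recombineering method for building reporter constructs directly from C. elegans fosmid genomic clones. In that setting, a plasmid like pNH001 would most plausibly serve as a template from which the tag cassette is amplified and recombineered into a fosmid-borne gene. The resulting fusion protein would then be expressed under the gene's own genomic regulatory context. The record lists the tag as C-terminal.
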