Features (pLannotate 1.2.2; 7 found; start..end, strand, type, name):
    183..771     -  rep_origin     ori: high-copy-number ColE1/pMB1/pBR322/pUC origin of replication
    856..1716    -  CDS            AmpR: β-lactamase; bla; confers resistance to ampicillin, carbenicillin, and related antibiotics
   1717..1821    -  promoter       AmpR promoter: bla
   1848..1921    +  rep_origin     f1 ori (fragment) (sequence withheld): f1 bacteriophage origin of replication; arrow indicates direction of (+) strand synthesis
   2218..2248    -  promoter       lac promoter: promoter for the E. coli lac operon
   2263..2284    -  protein_bind   CAP binding site: CAP binding activates transcription in the presence of cAMP. E. coli catabolite activator protein
   2297..2389    -  CDS            lacI (fragment): lac repressor; lacI; The lac repressor binds to the lac operator to inhibit transcription in E. coli. This inhibition can be relieved by adding lactose or isopropyl-β-D-thiogalactopyranoside (IPTG).
>Addgene plasmid #42144 | pNH001 | depositor full sequence | sequence record 56913 | pNH001 sequence 2389 bps
TCTTCCGCTTCCTCGCTCACTGACTCGCTGCGCTCGGTCGTTCGGCTGCGGCGAGCGGTATCAGCTCACT
CAAAGGCGGTAATACGGTTATCCACAGAATCAGGGGATAACGCAGGAAAGAACATGTGAGCAAAAGGCCA
GCAAAAGGCCAGGAACCGTAAAAAGGCCGCGTTGCTGGCGTTTTTCCATAGGCTCCGCCCCCCTGACGAG
CATCACAAAAATCGACGCTCAAGTCAGAGGTGGCGAAACCCGACAGGACTATAAAGATACCAGGCGTTTC
CCCCTGGAAGCTCCCTCGTGCGCTCTCCTGTTCCGACCCTGCCGCTTACCGGATACCTGTCCGCCTTTCT
CCCTTCGGGAAGCGTGGCGCTTTCTCATAGCTCACGCTGTAGGTATCTCAGTTCGGTGTAGGTCGTTCGC
TCCAAGCTGGGCTGTGTGCACGAACCCCCCGTTCAGCCCGACCGCTGCGCCTTATCCGGTAACTATCGTC
TTGAGTCCAACCCGGTAAGACACGACTTATCGCCACTGGCAGCAGCCACTGGTAACAGGATTAGCAGAGC
GAGGTATGTAGGCGGTGCTACAGAGTTCTTGAAGTGGTGGCCTAACTACGGCTACACTAGAAGGACAGTA
TTTGGTATCTGCGCTCTGCTGAAGCCAGTTACCTTCGGAAAAAGAGTTGGTAGCTCTTGATCCGGCAAAC
AAACCACCGCTGGTAGCGGTGGTTTTTTTGTTTGCAAGCAGCAGATTACGCGCAGAAAAAAAGGATCTCA
AGAAGATCCTTTGATCTTTTCTACGGGGTCTGACGCTCAGTGGAACGAAAACTCACGTTAAGGGATTTTG
GTCATGAATTAATTCTTACCAATGCTTAATCAGTGAGGCACCTATCTCAGCGATCTGTCTATTTCGTTCA
TCCATAGTTGCCTGACTCCCCGTCGTGTAGATAACTACGATACGGGAGGGCTTACCATCTGGCCCCAGTG
CTGCAATGATACCGCGAGACCCACGCTCACCGGCTCCAGATTTATCAGCAATAAACCAGCCAGCCGGAAG
GGCCGAGCGCAGAAGTGGTCCTGCAACTTTATCCGCCTCCATCCAGTCTATTAATTGTTGCCGGGAAGCT
AGAGTAAGTAGTTCGCCAGTTAATAGTTTGCGCAACGTTGTTGCCATTGCTACAGGCATCGTGGTGTCAC
GCTCGTCGTTTGGTATGGCTTCATTCAGCTCCGGTTCCCAACGATCAAGGCGAGTTACATGATCCCCCAT
GTTGTGCAAAAAAGCGGTTAGCTCCTTCGGTCCTCCGATCGTTGTCAGAAGTAAGTTGGCCGCAGTGTTA
TCACTCATGGTTATGGCAGCACTGCATAATTCTCTTACTGTCATGCCATCCGTAAGATGCTTTTCTGTGA
CTGGTGAGTACTCAACCAAGTCATTCTGAGAATAGTGTATGCGGCGACCGAGTTGCTCTTGCCCGGCGTC
AATACGGGATAATACCGCGCCACATAGCAGAACTTTAAAAGTGCTCATCATTGGAAAACGTTCTTCGGGG
CGAAAACTCTCAAGGATCTTACCGCTGTTGAGATCCAGTTCGATGTAACCCACTCGTGCACCCAACTGAT
CTTCAGCATCTTTTACTTTCACCAGCGTTTCTGGGTGAGCAAAAACAGGAAGGCAAAATGCCGCAAAAAA
GGGAATAAGGGCGACACGGAAATGTTGAATACTCATACTCTTCCTTTTTCAATATTATTGAAGCATTTAT
CAGGGTTATTGTCTCATGAGCGGATACATATTTGAATGTATTTAGAAAAATAAACAAATAGGGGTTCCGC
GCACATTTCCCCGAAAAGTGCCACCTG
[74 nt withheld, positions 1848-1921]
CCCTCAGCGAGCTCTACGTATCCGGAGGTGGTGGTAGTGGAGGAGGCGGATCGGGAGGAGGAGGTTCGCG
ATGGTCACATCCACAATTTGAGAAAGGAGGTGGAGGATCATTGGAAGTTCTCTTCCAAGGACCTGGAGGA
GGTGGTAGTAAAGAGACAGCGGCTGCAAAATTCGAGAGACAGCATATGGACTCATGGCCAAAGAAAAAGA
GAAAAGTCGGAGGTGGACCAAAGAAGAAGCGAAAAGTTAGCGCTTAATAGGTACCGGCTGAGGGGCTGGC
CGCTCACAATTCCACACAACATACGAGCCGGAAGCATAAAGTGTAAAGCCTGGGGTGCCTAATGAGTGAG
CTAACTCACATTAATTGCGTTGCGCTCACTGCCCGCTTTCCAGTCGGGAAACCTGTCGTGCCAGCTGCAT
TAATGAATCGGCCAACGCGCGGGGAGAGGCGGTTTGCGTATTGGGCGC
