>Addgene plasmid #42144 | pNH001 | addgene partial sequence | sequence record 58076 | lac_promoter
GCCCCTCAGCCGGTACCTATTAAGCGCTAACTTTTCGCTTCTTCTTTGGTCCACCTCCGACTTTTCTCTT
TTTCTTTGGCCATGAGTCCATATGCTGTCTCTCGAATTTTGCAGCCGCTGTCTCTTTACTACCACCTCCT
CCAGGTCCTTGGAAGAGAACTTCCAATGATCCTCCACCTCCTTTCTCAAATTGTGGATGTGACCATCGCG
AACCTCCTCCTCCCGATCCGCCTCCTCCACTACCACCACCTCCGGATACGTAGAGCTCGCTGAGGG
[74 nt withheld, positions 277-350]
CAGGTGGCACTTTTCGGGGAAATGTGCGCGGAACCCCTATTTGTTTATTTTTCTAAATACATTCAAATAT
GTATCCGCTCATGAGACAATAACCCTGATAAATGCTTCAATAATATTGAAAAAGGAAGAGTATGAGTATT
CAACATTTCCGTGTCGCCCTTATTCCCTTTTTTGCGGCATTTTGCCTTCCTGTTTTTGCTCACCCAGAAA
CGCTGGTGAAAGTAAAAGATGCTGAAGATCAGTTGGGTGCACGAGTGGGTTACATCGAACTGGATCTCAA
CAGCGGTAAGATCCTTGAGAGTTTTCGCCCCGAAGAACGTTTTCCAATGATGAGCACTTTTAAAGTTCTG
CTATGTGGCGCGGTATTATCCCGTATTGACGCCGGGCAAGAGCAACTCGGTCGCCGCATACACTATTCTC
AGAATGACTTGGTTGAGTACTCACCAGTCACAGAAAAGCATCTTACGGATGGCATGACAGTAAGAGAATT
ATGCAGTGCTGCCATAACCATGAGTGATAACACTGCGGCCAACTTACTTCTGACAACGATCGGAGGACCG
AAGGAGCTAACCGCTTTTTTGCACAACATG
